Addgene plasmid #61757: pSARSF53-259
Purpose: NpuDnaB(delta283)dC39 intein
Depositing lab: Hideo Iwai. Depositing organization: University of Helsinki, Institute of Biotechnology. Publication: Structure-based engineering and comparison of novel split inteins for protein ligation. Aranko AS, Oeemig JS, Zhou D, Kajander T, Wlodawer A, Iwai H. Mol Biosyst. 2014 May;10(5):1023-34. doi: 10.1039/c4mb00021h. PubMed 24574026.
Backbone
  Vector backbone: pRSFDuet
  Backbone manufacturer: Novagen
  Backbone size w/o insert (bp): 3559
  Total vector size (bp): 4189
  Modifications to backbone: deletion of MCS-2
  Vector type: Bacterial Expression
Growth in bacteria
  Bacterial resistance: Kanamycin, 50 μg/mL
  Growth temperature: 37°C
  Growth strain: DH5alpha
  Copy number: High Copy
Gene/Insert
  Gene/Insert name: NpuDnaB(delta283)dC39 intein (alt name: NpuDnaB(delta283)C39 N-intein)
  Species: Nostoc punctiforme
  Insert size (bp): 630
  Promoter: T7
  Tag / fusion protein: H6-Smt3 (N terminal on insert)
  Cloning method: Restriction Enzyme; 5′ cloning site BamHI (not destroyed); 3′ cloning site HindIII (not destroyed)
  Sequencing primers: 5′ T7; 3′ T7term
Terms and licenses: Academic/Nonprofit Terms; Industry Terms: Not Available to Industry
How to cite: pSARSF53-259 was a gift from Hideo Iwai (Addgene plasmid # 61757 ; http://n2t.net/addgene:61757 ; RRID:Addgene_61757)
