[The description below was written by a language model from this plasmid's Addgene catalogue record and pLannotate feature annotations shown in this document.]
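Description:
pSARSF53-259 is a bacterial expression plasmid built on the pRSFDuet backbone, from which the second multiple cloning site has been deleted so that a single T7-driven expression unit remains. It replicates from the RSF1030 origin, which is compatible with other common origin types and so allows co-maintenance with a second plasmid in the same E. coli cell. It is selected with kanamycin through an aminoglycoside phosphotransferase gene. The backbone also carries lacI under its own promoter. The encoded repressor acts on the lac operator placed just downstream of the T7 promoter, keeping transcription off until an inducer such as IPTG is supplied in a host that provides T7 RNA polymerase.

The insert, cloned between BamHI and HindIII, encodes the N-terminal fragment of an engineered split intein derived from the Nostoc punctiforme DnaB mini-intein: the delta283 deletion variant split so that the C-terminal 39 residues are removed. It is fused at its N-terminus to a hexahistidine tag and yeast Smt3 (SUMO), which permits metal-affinity purification and serves as a cleavable ubiquitin-like fusion partner. The automated annotation labels the intein region as a fragment of Synechocystis dnaB, presumably by homology. It also marks the His tag as part of a composite tag. Short S-tag, SET1 and tetracycline-resistance fragments appear to be vector remnants or chance matches, and the record does not say whether any of them is translated. A T7 gene 10 ribosome binding site and the T7 terminator flank the coding region.

The associated work concerns structure-based design and comparison of novel split inteins for protein ligation. The plasmid is thus suited to producing the N-intein precursor for trans-splicing with a matching C-intein fragment.
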