Features (pLannotate 1.2.2; 18 found; start..end, strand, type, name):
      1..19      +  promoter       T7 promoter: promoter for bacteriophage T7 RNA polymerase
     20..44      +  protein_bind   lac operator: The lac repressor binds to the lac operator to inhibit transcription in E. coli. This inhibition can be relieved by adding lactose or isopropyl-β-D-thiogalactopyranoside (IPTG). lac repressor encoded by lacI
     59..81      +  RBS            RBS: efficient ribosome binding site from bacteriophage T7 gene 10 (Olins and Rangwala, 1989)
    100..116     +  CDS            capTEV™ (fragment): composite tag for in vivo biotinylation, TEV protease cleavage, and 6xHis tagging
    127..413     +  CDS            SUMO (fragment): cleavable ubiquitin-like protein tag; S. cerevisiae SMT3 (truncated)
    415..711     +  CDS            dnaB (fragment): DNAB_SYNY3 - Experimental evidence at protein level: Swiss-Prot protein existence level 1. Participates in initiation and elongation during chromosome replication; it exhibits DNA-dependent ATPase activity. From Synechocystis sp. (strain PCC 6803 / Kazusa).
    743..784     +  CDS            S-Tag (fragment): affinity and epitope tag derived from pancreatic ribonuclease A
    814..831     +  CDS            SET1 (fragment): solubility-enhancement tag derived from T7 phage gene 10B
    839..886     +  terminator     T7 terminator: transcription terminator for bacteriophage T7 RNA polymerase
   1050..1107    +  promoter       AmpR promoter (fragment): bla
   1116..1931    -  CDS            KanR: aminoglycoside phosphotransferase; aph(3')-Ia; confers resistance to kanamycin in bacteria or G418 (Geneticin®) in eukaryotes
   1932..2023    -  promoter       AmpR promoter: bla
   2039..2788    -  rep_origin     RSF ori: Plasmids containing the RSF 1030 origin of replication can be propagated in E. coli cells that contain additional plasmids with compatible origins.
   2871..2935    -  CDS            TcR (fragment): tetracycline efflux protein; tet; confers resistance to tetracycline
   2950..2971    -  protein_bind   CAP binding site: CAP binding activates transcription in the presence of cAMP. E. coli catabolite activator protein
   2984..4066    -  CDS            lacI: lac repressor; lacI; The lac repressor binds to the lac operator to inhibit transcription in E. coli. This inhibition can be relieved by adding lactose or isopropyl-β-D-thiogalactopyranoside (IPTG).
   4067..4144    -  promoter       lacI promoter: lacI
   4152..4187    -  CDS            TcR (fragment): tetracycline efflux protein; tet; confers resistance to tetracycline
>Addgene plasmid #61757 | pSARSF53-259 | depositor full sequence | sequence record 100771 | Expected plasmid sequence
TAATACGACTCACTATAGGGGAATTGTGAGCGGATAACAATTCCCCTGTAGAAATAATTTTGTTTAACTT
TAATAAGGAGATATACCATGGGCAGCAGCCATCATCATCATCATCACAGCACTAGTGACTCAGAAGTCAA
TCAAGAAGCTAAGCCAGAGGTCAAGCCAGAAGTCAAGCCTGAGACTCACATCAATTTAAAGGTGTCCGAT
GGATCTTCAGAAATCTTCTTTAAGATCAAAAAGACCACTCCTTTAAGAAGGCTGATGGAAGCGTTCGCTA
AAAGACAGGGTAAGGAAATGGACTCCTTAAGATTCTTGTACGACGGTATTAGAATTCAAGCTGATCAGAC
CCCTGAAGATTTGGACATGGAGGATAACGATATTATTGAGACTCACAGAGAACAGATTGGTGGATCCGGT
TGTTTAGCAGGCGATAGTCTGGTGACATTAGTAGATAGCGGACTGCAAGTGCCAATTAAGGAATTAGTAG
GTAAATCTGGTTTTGCAGTTTGGGCATTGAACGAAGCTACAATGCAGCTAGAAAAGGCAATTGTTAGCAA
TGCTTTTTCGACTGGTATAAAGCCTCTGTTTACTTTGACAACTCGATTGGGGCGGAAAATCCGTGCCACA
GGTAATCACAAGTTTTTAACAATTAATGGCTGGAAAAGACTTGATGAATTAACTCCTAAAGAACATCTCA
GTTTACCAAGAAATTAAGCTTGCGGCCGCACTCGAGTCTGGTAAAGAAACCGCTGCTGCGAAATTTGAAC
GCCAGCACATGGACTCGTCTACTAGCGCAGCTTAATTAACCTAGGCTGCTGCCACCGCTGAGCAATAACT
AGCATAACCCCTTGGGGCCTCTAAACGGGTCTTGAGGGGTTTTTTGCTGAAACCTCAGGCATTTGAGAAG
CACACGGTCACACTGCTTCCGGTAGTCAATAAACCGGTAAACCAGCAATAGACATAAGCGGCTATTTAAC
GACCCTGCCCTGAACCGACGACAAGCTGACGACCGGGTCTCCGCAAGTGGCACTTTTCGGGGAAATGTGC
GCGGAACCCCTATTTGTTTATTTTTCTAAATACATTCAAATATGTATCCGCTCATGAATTAATTCTTAGA
AAAACTCATCGAGCATCAAATGAAACTGCAATTTATTCATATCAGGATTATCAATACCATATTTTTGAAA
AAGCCGTTTCTGTAATGAAGGAGAAAACTCACCGAGGCAGTTCCATAGGATGGCAAGATCCTGGTATCGG
TCTGCGATTCCGACTCGTCCAACATCAATACAACCTATTAATTTCCCCTCGTCAAAAATAAGGTTATCAA
GTGAGAAATCACCATGAGTGACGACTGAATCCGGTGAGAATGGCAAAAGTTTATGCATTTCTTTCCAGAC
TTGTTCAACAGGCCAGCCATTACGCTCGTCATCAAAATCACTCGCATCAACCAAACCGTTATTCATTCGT
GATTGCGCCTGAGCGAGACGAAATACGCGGTCGCTGTTAAAAGGACAATTACAAACAGGAATCGAATGCA
ACCGGCGCAGGAACACTGCCAGCGCATCAACAATATTTTCACCTGAATCAGGATATTCTTCTAATACCTG
GAATGCTGTTTTCCCGGGGATCGCAGTGGTGAGTAACCATGCATCATCAGGAGTACGGATAAAATGCTTG
ATGGTCGGAAGAGGCATAAATTCCGTCAGCCAGTTTAGTCTGACCATCTCATCTGTAACATCATTGGCAA
CGCTACCTTTGCCATGTTTCAGAAACAACTCTGGCGCATCGGGCTTCCCATACAATCGATAGATTGTCGC
ACCTGATTGCCCGACATTATCGCGAGCCCATTTATACCCATATAAATCAGCATCCATGTTGGAATTTAAT
CGCGGCCTAGAGCAAGACGTTTCCCGTTGAATATGGCTCATACTCTTCCTTTTTCAATATTATTGAAGCA
TTTATCAGGGTTATTGTCTCATGAGCGGATACATATTTGAATGTATTTAGAAAAATAAACAAATAGGCAT
GCAGCGCTCTTCCGCTTCCTCGCTCACTGACTCGCTACGCTCGGTCGTTCGACTGCGGCGAGCGGTGTCA
GCTCACTCAAAAGCGGTAATACGGTTATCCACAGAATCAGGGGATAAAGCCGGAAAGAACATGTGAGCAA
AAAGCAAAGCACCGGAAGAAGCCAACGCCGCAGGCGTTTTTCCATAGGCTCCGCCCCCCTGACGAGCATC
ACAAAAATCGACGCTCAAGCCAGAGGTGGCGAAACCCGACAGGACTATAAAGATACCAGGCGTTTCCCCC
TGGAAGCTCCCTCGTGCGCTCTCCTGTTCCGACCCTGCCGCTTACCGGATACCTGTCCGCCTTTCTCCCT
TCGGGAAGCGTGGCGCTTTCTCATAGCTCACGCTGTTGGTATCTCAGTTCGGTGTAGGTCGTTCGCTCCA
AGCTGGGCTGTGTGCACGAACCCCCCGTTCAGCCCGACCGCTGCGCCTTATCCGGTAACTATCGTCTTGA
GTCCAACCCGGTAAGACACGACTTATCGCCACTGGCAGCAGCCATTGGTAACTGATTTAGAGGACTTTGT
CTTGAAGTTATGCACCTGTTAAGGCTAAACTGAAAGAACAGATTTTGGTGAGTGCGGTCCTCCAACCCAC
TTACCTTGGTTCAAAGAGTTGGTAGCTCAGCGAACCTTGAGAAAACCACCGTTGGTAGCGGTGGTTTTTC
TTTATTTATGAGATGATGAATCAATCGGTCTATCAAGTCAACGAACAGCTATTCCGTTACTCTAGATTTC
AGTGCAATTTATCTCTTCAAATGTAGCACCTGAAGTCAGCCCCATACGATATAAGTTGTAATTCTCATGT
TAGTCATGCCCCGCGCCCACCGGAAGGAGCTGACTGGGTTGAAGGCTCTCAAGGGCATCGGTCGAGATCC
CGGTGCCTAATGAGTGAGCTAACTTACATTAATTGCGTTGCGCTCACTGCCCGCTTTCCAGTCGGGAAAC
CTGTCGTGCCAGCTGCATTAATGAATCGGCCAACGCGCGGGGAGAGGCGGTTTGCGTATTGGGCGCCAGG
GTGGTTTTTCTTTTCACCAGTGAGACGGGCAACAGCTGATTGCCCTTCACCGCCTGGCCCTGAGAGAGTT
GCAGCAAGCGGTCCACGCTGGTTTGCCCCAGCAGGCGAAAATCCTGTTTGATGGTGGTTAACGGCGGGAT
ATAACATGAGCTGTCTTCGGTATCGTCGTATCCCACTACCGAGATGTCCGCACCAACGCGCAGCCCGGAC
TCGGTAATGGCGCGCATTGCGCCCAGCGCCATCTGATCGTTGGCAACCAGCATCGCAGTGGGAACGATGC
CCTCATTCAGCATTTGCATGGTTTGTTGAAAACCGGACATGGCACTCCAGTCGCCTTCCCGTTCCGCTAT
CGGCTGAATTTGATTGCGAGTGAGATATTTATGCCAGCCAGCCAGACGCAGACGCGCCGAGACAGAACTT
AATGGGCCCGCTAACAGCGCGATTTGCTGGTGACCCAATGCGACCAGATGCTCCACGCCCAGTCGCGTAC
CGTCTTCATGGGAGAAAATAATACTGTTGATGGGTGTCTGGTCAGAGACATCAAGAAATAACGCCGGAAC
ATTAGTGCAGGCAGCTTCCACAGCAATGGCATCCTGGTCATCCAGCGGATAGTTAATGATCAGCCCACTG
ACGCGTTGCGCGAGAAGATTGTGCACCGCCGCTTTACAGGCTTCGACGCCGCTTCGTTCTACCATCGACA
CCACCACGCTGGCACCCAGTTGATCGGCGCGAGATTTAATCGCCGCGACAATTTGCGACGGCGCGTGCAG
GGCCAGACTGGAGGTGGCAACGCCAATCAGCAACGACTGTTTGCCCGCCAGTTGTTGTGCCACGCGGTTG
GGAATGTAATTCAGCTCCGCCATCGCCGCTTCCACTTTTTCCCGCGTTTTCGCAGAAACGTGGCTGGCCT
GGTTCACCACGCGGGAAACGGTCTGATAAGAGACACCGGCATACTCTGCGACATCGTATAACGTTACTGG
TTTCACATTCACCACCCTGAATTGACTCTCTTCCGGGCGCTATCATGCCATACCGCGAAAGGTTTTGCGC
CATTCGATGGTGTCCGGGATCTCGACGCTCTCCCTTATGCGACTCCTGCATTAGGAAAT
