>Addgene plasmid #61757 | pSARSF53-259 | depositor partial sequence | sequence record 100770 | T7term
CCACGCATCAGCACGACTGTTGCCGCCAGTGTGTGCACGCGTGATGTAGTCAGCTCGCATCGCGCTCACT
TTTCCCGCGTTTCGCAGAAACGTGCTGCTGTTCACACGCGGGAAACGGTCTGATAGAGACACCGGGCATA
CTCTGCGACATCGTATAACGTTACTGGTTTCACATTCACCACCTGAATTGACTCTCTTCCCGGGCGCTAT
CATGCCATACCGCGAAAGGTTTTGCGCCATTCGATGGTGTCCGGGATCTCGACGCTCTCCTTATGCGACT
CCTGCATTAGGAAATTAATACGACTCACTATAGGGGAATTGTGAGCGGATAACAATTCCCCTGTAGAAAT
AATTTTGTTTAACTTTAATAAGGAGATATACCATGGGCAGCAGCCATCATCATCATCATCACAGCACTAG
TGACTCAGAAGTCAATCAAGAAGCTAAGCCAGAGGTCAAGCCAGAAGTCAAGCCTGAGACTCACATCAAT
TTAAAGGTGTCCGATGGATCTTCAGAAATCTTCTTTAAGATCAAAAAGACCACTCCTTTAAGAAGGCTGA
TGGAAGCGTTCGCTAAAAGACAGGGTAAGGAAATGGACTCCTTAAGATTCTTGTACGACGGTATTAGAAT
TCAAGCTGATCAGACCCCTGAAGATTTGGACATGGAGGATAACGATATTATTGAGACTCACAGAGAACAG
ATTGGTGGATCCGGTTGTTTAGCAGGCGATAGTCTGGTGACATTAGTAGATAGCGGACTGCAAGTGCCAA
TTAAGGAATTAGTAGGTAAATCTGGTTTTGCAGTTTGGGCATTGAACGAAGCTACAATGCAGCTAGAAAA
GGCAATTGTTAGCAATGCTTTTTCGACTGGTATAAAGCCTCTGTTTACTTTGACAACTCGATTGGGGCGG
AAAATCCGTGCCACAGGTAATCACAAGTTTTTAACAATTAATGGCTGGAAAAGACTTGATGAATTAACTC
CTAAAGAACATCTCAGTTTACCAAGAAATTAAGCTTGCGGCCGCACTCGAGTCTGGTAAAGAAACCGCTG
CTGCGAAATTTGAACGCCAGCACATGGACTCGTCTACTAGCGCAGCCTAATAGCATCGCAA
