>Addgene plasmid #61757 | pSARSF53-259 | addgene partial sequence | sequence record 103868 | T7 5'-TAATACGACTCACTATAGGG-3'
TGTAAATAATTTTGTTTAACTTTAATAAGGAGATATACCATGGGCAGCAGCCATCATCATCATCATCACA
GCACTAGTGACTCAGAAGTCAATCAAGAAGCTAAGCCAGAGGTCAAGCCAGAAGTCAAGCCTGAGACTCA
CATCAATTTAAAGGTGTCCGATGGATCTTCAGAAATCTTCTTTAAGATCAAAAAGACCACTCCTTTAAGA
AGGCTGATGGAAGCGTTCGCTAAAAGACAGGGTAAGGAAATGGACTCCTTAAGATTCTTGTACGACGGTA
TTAGAATTCAAGCTGATCAGACCCCTGAAGATTTGGACATGGAGGATAACGATATTATTGAGACTCACAG
AGAACAGATTGGTGGATCCGGTTGTTTAGCAGGCGATAGTCTGGTGACATTAGTAGATAGCGGACTGCAA
GTGCCAATTAAGGAATTAGTAGGTAAATCTGGTTTTGCAGTTTGGGCATTGAACGAAGCTACAATGCAGC
TAGAAAAGGCAATTGTTAGCAATGCTTTTTCGACTGGTATAAAGCCTCTGTTTACTTTGACAACTCGATT
GGGGCGGAAAATCCGTGCCACAGGTAATCACAAGTTTTTAACAATTAATGGCTGGAAAAGACTTGATGAA
TTAACTCCTAAAGAACATCTCAGTTTACCAAGAAATTAAGCTTGCGGCCGCACTCGAGTCTGGTAAAGAA
ACCGCTGCTGCGAAATTTGAACGCCAGCACATGGACTCGTCTACTAGCGCAGCTTAATTAACCTAGGCTG
CTGCCACCGCTGAGCAATAACTAGCATAACCCCTTGGGGCCTCTAAACGGGTCTTGAGGGGTTTTTTGCT
GAA
