>Addgene plasmid #61757 | pSARSF53-259 | addgene partial sequence | sequence record 103869 | T7term 5'-GCTAGTTATTGCTCAGCGG-3'
CTGCGCTAGTAGACGAGTCCATGTGCTGGCGTTCAAATTTCGCAGCAGCGGTTTCTTTACCAGACTCGAG
TGCGGCCGCAAGCTTAATTTCTTGGTAAACTGAGATGTTCTTTAGGAGTTAATTCATCAAGTCTTTTCCA
GCCATTAATTGTTAAAAACTTGTGATTACCTGTGGCACGGATTTTCCGCCCCAATCGAGTTGTCAAAGTA
AACAGAGGCTTTATACCAGTCGAAAAAGCATTGCTAACAATTGCCTTTTCTAGCTGCATTGTAGCTTCGT
TCAATGCCCAAACTGCAAAACCAGATTTACCTACTAATTCCTTAATTGGCACTTGCAGTCCGCTATCTAC
TAATGTCACCAGACTATCGCCTGCTAAACAACCGGATCCACCAATCTGTTCTCTGTGAGTCTCAATAATA
TCGTTATCCTCCATGTCCAAATCTTCAGGGGTCTGATCAGCTTGAATTCTAATACCGTCGTACAAGAATC
TTAAGGAGTCCATTTCCTTACCCTGTCTTTTAGCGAACGCTTCCATCAGCCTTCTTAAAGGAGTGGTCTT
TTTGATCTTAAAGAAGATTTCTGAAGATCCATCGGACACCTTTAAATTGATGTGAGTCTCAGGCTTGACT
TCTGGCTTGACCTCTGGCTTAGCTTCTTGATTGACTTCTGAGTCACTAGTGCTGTGATGATGATGATGAT
GGCTGCTGCCCATGGTATATCTCCTTATTAAAGTTAAACAAAATTATTTCTACAGGGGAATTGTTATCCG
CTCACAATTCCCCTATAGTGAGTCGTATTAATTTCCTAATGCAGGAGTCGCAT
